Addgene plasmid #144172: TFORF1339
Purpose: Lentiviral vector for overexpressing transcription factor ORFs with unique 24-bp barcodes. Barcodes facilitate identification of transcription factors in pooled screens.
Depositing lab: Feng Zhang. Depositing organization: Broad Institute. Publication: A transcription factor atlas of directed differentiation. Joung J, Ma S, Tay T, Geiger-Schuller KR, Kirchgatterer PC, Verdine VK, Guo B, Arias-Garcia MA, Allen WE, Singh A, Kuksenko O, Abudayyeh OO, Gootenberg JS, Fu Z, Macrae RK, Buenrostro JD, Regev A, Zhang F. Cell. 2023 Jan 5;186(1):209-229.e26. doi: 10.1016/j.cell.2022.11.026. PubMed 36608654.
Backbone
  Vector backbone: pLX_TRC317
  Backbone manufacturer: Broad Institute Genetic Perturbation Platform
  Backbone size w/o insert (bp): 8264
  Vector type: Mammalian Expression, Lentiviral
  Selectable markers: Puromycin
Growth in bacteria
  Bacterial resistance: Ampicillin, 100 μg/mL
  Growth temperature: 37°C
  Growth strain: NEB Stable
  Copy number: High Copy
Gene/Insert
  Gene/Insert name: POU3F4
  Species: H. sapiens (human)
  Insert size (bp): 1187
  Entrez Gene: POU3F4 (a.k.a. BRAIN-4, BRN-4, BRN4, DFN3, DFNX2, OCT-9, OTF-9, OTF9)
  Promoter: EF1a
  Cloning method: Unknown
  Sequencing primers: 5′ GGGTGGAGACTGAAGTTAGGCCAG; 3′ CACATAGCGTAAAAGGAGCAACATAG
Terms and licenses: Academic/Nonprofit Terms; Industry Terms: Not Available to Industry
Depositor comments: NM_000307,ENST00000373200 . The transcription factor ORF portion of this plasmid was synthesized by Genewiz. Please test multiple small colonies in case of plasmid recombination. To make this collection available in a timely manner, a portion of this collection was not fully sequenced by Addgene. If an Addgene verified full plasmid sequence is not available, please contact us prior to placing an order to request the full sequence.
How to cite: TFORF1339 was a gift from Feng Zhang (Addgene plasmid # 144172 ; http://n2t.net/addgene:144172 ; RRID:Addgene_144172)
