[The description below was written by a language model from this plasmid's Addgene catalogue record and pLannotate feature annotations shown in this document.]
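Description:
TFORF1339 is a lentiviral mammalian expression plasmid built on the pLX_TRC317 backbone and carrying the human transcription factor POU3F4 (also known as BRN4 or OCT-9), a POU-domain factor associated with early neural development. It belongs to a barcoded transcription factor ORF collection in which each construct carries a unique 24-bp barcode, so that the overexpressed factor can be identified by sequencing in pooled screens. The barcode is not annotated as a separate feature in the table. In bacteria the plasmid is maintained through a high-copy ColE1/pUC-type origin with ampicillin selection (AmpR), and an f1 origin is also present. The depositor warns that recombination can occur, which is a common concern with LTR-containing plasmids.

The viral portion follows a third-generation, self-inactivating design. An RSV promoter fused to a truncated HIV-1 5' LTR drives genomic RNA production in packaging cells, and it is followed by the Ψ packaging signal, a gag fragment, the RRE for Rev-dependent nuclear export, and a cPPT/CTS. The cassette ends at a ΔU3 3' LTR, with an SV40 poly(A) signal downstream. Within the provirus, an SV40 early promoter/origin drives puromycin N-acetyltransferase for selecting transduced cells. The strong constitutive EF-1α promoter drives the synthesized POU3F4 ORF, and a downstream WPRE enhances transcript stability and expression. Several short annotations, including the U6 promoter, small t antigen, lacZα and lacI fragments, are probably residual backbone or linker sequences rather than functional units. The construct is intended for making lentivirus to stably overexpress POU3F4, either alone or in pooled gain-of-function screens such as directed differentiation studies.
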