Features (pLannotate 1.2.2; 31 found; start..end, strand, type, name):
      5..231     +  promoter       RSV promoter: Rous sarcoma virus enhancer/promoter
    232..412     +  LTR            5' LTR (truncated): truncated 5' long terminal repeat (LTR) from HIV-1
    459..584     +  misc_feature   HIV-1 Ψ: packaging signal of human immunodeficiency virus type 1
    568..931     +  CDS            HIV-1 gag (fragment): gag protein from human immunodeficiency virus 1; gag
   1077..1310    +  misc_feature   RRE: The Rev response element (RRE) of HIV-1 allows for Rev-dependent mRNA export from the nucleus to the cytoplasm.
   1687..1713    +  CDS            Rev (fragment): human immunodeficiency virus 1 (HIV-1) Rev protein; rev; enhances nuclear export of unspliced and incompletely spliced viral mRNAs
   1720..1743    +  promoter       SV40 promoter (fragment): SV40 early promoter
   1744..1815    +  promoter       SV40 promoter (fragment): SV40 enhancer and early promoter
   1839..1974    +  rep_origin     SV40 ori: SV40 origin of replication
   2020..2616    +  CDS            PuroR (fragment): puromycin N-acetyltransferase; pac from Streptomyces; confers resistance to puromycin
   2665..2782    +  misc_feature   cPPT/CTS: central polypurine tract and central termination sequence of HIV-1
   2847..2913    +  CDS            small t antigen (fragment): SV40 (simian virus 40) small t antigen
   2920..4098    +  promoter       EF-1α promoter: strong constitutive promoter for human elongation factor EF-1α
   4115..5197    +  CDS            POU3F4: PO3F4_HUMAN - Also known as BRN4, OTF9. Experimental evidence at protein level: Swiss-Prot protein existence level 1. Probable transcription factor which exert its primary action widely during early neural development and in a very limited set of neurons in the mature brain. From Homo sapiens (Human).
   5213..5266    +  promoter       U6 promoter (fragment): RNA polymerase III promoter for human U6 snRNA
   5308..5896    +  misc_feature   WPRE: woodchuck hepatitis virus posttranscriptional regulatory element
   5947..5966    +  misc_feature   cPPT/CTS (fragment): central polypurine tract and central termination sequence of HIV-1
   5968..6201    +  LTR            3' LTR (ΔU3): self-inactivating 3' long terminal repeat (LTR) from HIV-1
   6279..6400    +  polyA_signal   SV40 poly(A) signal: SV40 polyadenylation signal
   6440..6575    +  rep_origin     SV40 ori: SV40 origin of replication
   6596..6614    -  promoter       T7 promoter: promoter for bacteriophage T7 RNA polymerase
   6622..6777    +  CDS            lacZα (fragment): LacZα fragment of β-galactosidase; lacZ fragment
   6782..7210    +  rep_origin     f1 ori (sequence partly withheld): f1 bacteriophage origin of replication; arrow indicates direction of (+) strand synthesis
   7263..7367    +  promoter       AmpR promoter: bla
   7368..8228    +  CDS            AmpR: β-lactamase; bla; confers resistance to ampicillin, carbenicillin, and related antibiotics
   8399..8987    +  rep_origin     ori: high-copy-number ColE1/pMB1/pBR322/pUC origin of replication
   9170..9262    +  CDS            lacI (fragment): lac repressor; lacI; The lac repressor binds to the lac operator to inhibit transcription in E. coli. This inhibition can be relieved by adding lactose or isopropyl-β-D-thiogalactopyranoside (IPTG).
   9275..9296    +  protein_bind   CAP binding site: CAP binding activates transcription in the presence of cAMP. E. coli catabolite activator protein
   9311..9341    +  promoter       lac promoter: promoter for the E. coli lac operon
   9349..9365    +  protein_bind   lac operator: The lac repressor binds to the lac operator to inhibit transcription in E. coli. This inhibition can be relieved by adding lactose or isopropyl-β-D-thiogalactopyranoside (IPTG). lac repressor encoded by lacI
   9410..9428    +  promoter       T3 promoter: promoter for bacteriophage T3 RNA polymerase
>Addgene plasmid #144172 | TFORF1339 | addgene full sequence | sequence record 404061 | Addgene NGS Result
TTAATGTAGTCTTATGCAATACTCTTGTAGTCTTGCAACATGGTAACGATGAGTTAGCAACATGCCTTAC
AAGGAGAGAAAAAGCACCGTGCATGCCGATTGGTGGAAGTAAGGTGGTACGATCGTGCCTTATTAGGAAG
GCAACAGACGGGTCTGACATGGATTGGACGAACCACTGAATTGCCGCATTGCAGAGATATTGTATTTAAG
TGCCTAGCTCGATACATAAACGGGTCTCTCTGGTTAGACCAGATCTGAGCCTGGGAGCTCTCTGGCTAAC
TAGGGAACCCACTGCTTAAGCCTCAATAAAGCTTGCCTTGAGTGCTTCAAGTAGTGTGTGCCCGTCTGTT
GTGTGACTCTGGTAACTAGAGATCCCTCAGACCCTTTTAGTCAGTGTGGAAAATCTCTAGCAGTGGCGCC
CGAACAGGGACTTGAAAGCGAAAGGGAAACCAGAGGAGCTCTCTCGACGCAGGACTCGGCTTGCTGAAGC
GCGCACGGCAAGAGGCGAGGGGCGGCGACTGGTGAGTACGCCAAAAATTTTGACTAGCGGAGGCTAGAAG
GAGAGAGATGGGTGCGAGAGCGTCAGTATTAAGCGGGGGAGAATTAGATCGCGATGGGAAAAAATTCGGT
TAAGGCCAGGGGGAAAGAAAAAATATAAATTAAAACATATAGTATGGGCAAGCAGGGAGCTAGAACGATT
CGCAGTTAATCCTGGCCTGTTAGAAACATCAGAAGGCTGTAGACAAATACTGGGACAGCTACAACCATCC
CTTCAGACAGGATCAGAAGAACTTAGATCATTATATAATACAGTAGCAACCCTCTATTGTGTGCATCAAA
GGATAGAGATAAAAGACACCAAGGAAGCTTTAGACAAGATAGAGGAAGAGCAAAACAAAAGTAAGACCAC
CGCACAGCAAGCGGCCGCTGATCTTCAGACCTGGAGGAGGAGATATGAGGGACAATTGGAGAAGTGAATT
ATATAAATATAAAGTAGTAAAAATTGAACCATTAGGAGTAGCACCCACCAAGGCAAAGAGAAGAGTGGTG
CAGAGAGAAAAAAGAGCAGTGGGAATAGGAGCTTTGTTCCTTGGGTTCTTGGGAGCAGCAGGAAGCACTA
TGGGCGCAGCGTCAATGACGCTGACGGTACAGGCCAGACAATTATTGTCTGGTATAGTGCAGCAGCAGAA
CAATTTGCTGAGGGCTATTGAGGCGCAACAGCATCTGTTGCAACTCACAGTCTGGGGCATCAAGCAGCTC
CAGGCAAGAATCCTGGCTGTGGAAAGATACCTAAAGGATCAACAGCTCCTGGGGATTTGGGGTTGCTCTG
GAAAACTCATTTGCACCACTGCTGTGCCTTGGAATGCTAGTTGGAGTAATAAATCTCTGGAACAGATTTG
GAATCACACGACCTGGATGGAGTGGGACAGAGAAATTAACAATTACACAAGCTTAATACACTCCTTAATT
GAAGAATCGCAAAACCAGCAAGAAAAGAATGAACAAGAATTATTGGAATTAGATAAATGGGCAAGTTTGT
GGAATTGGTTTAACATAACAAATTGGCTGTGGTATATAAAATTATTCATAATGATAGTAGGAGGCTTGGT
AGGTTTAAGAATAGTTTTTGCTGTACTTTCTATAGTGAATAGAGTTAGGCAGGGATATTCACCATTATCG
TTTCAGACCCACCTCCCAACCCCGAGGGGACCCATGCATTGCATCTCAATTAGTCAGCAACCAGGTGTGG
AAAGTCCCCAGGCTCCCCAGCAGGCAGAAGTATGCAAAGCATGCGTCTCAATTAGTCAGCAACCATAGTC
CCGCCCCTAACTCCGCCCATCCCGCCCCTAACTCCGCCCAGTTCCGCCCATTCTCCGCCCCATGGCTGAC
TAATTTTTTTTATTTATGCAGAGGCCGAGGCCGCCTCGGCCTCTGAGCTATTCCAGAAGTAGTGAGGAGG
CTTTTTTGGAGGCCTAGGCTTTTGCAAAAAGCTTTCTAGAGGTACCACCGGAGCTTACCATGACCGAGTA
CAAGCCCACGGTGCGCCTCGCCACCCGCGACGACGTCCCCAGGGCCGTACGCACCCTCGCCGCCGCGTTC
GCCGACTACCCCGCCACGCGCCACACCGTCGATCCGGACCGCCACATCGAGCGGGTCACCGAGCTGCAAG
AACTCTTCCTCACGCGCGTCGGGCTCGACATCGGCAAGGTGTGGGTCGCGGACGACGGCGCCGCCGTGGC
GGTCTGGACCACGCCGGAGAGCGTCGAAGCGGGGGCGGTGTTCGCCGAGATCGGCCCGCGCATGGCCGAG
TTGAGCGGTTCCCGGCTGGCCGCGCAGCAACAGATGGAAGGCCTCCTGGCGCCGCACCGGCCCAAGGAGC
CCGCGTGGTTCCTGGCCACCGTCGGCGTCTCGCCCGACCACCAGGGCAAGGGTCTGGGCAGCGCCGTCGT
GCTCCCCGGAGTGGAGGCGGCCGAGCGCGCCGGGGTGCCCGCCTTCCTGGAGACCTCCGCGCCCCGCAAC
CTCCCCTTCTACGAGCGGCTCGGCTTCACCGTCACCGCCGACGTCGAGGTGCCCGAAGGACCGCGCACCT
GGTGCATGACCCGCAAGCCCGGTGCCAGTTAACGAATTCTAGATCTTGAGACAAATGGCAGTATTCATCC
ACAATTTTAAAAGAAAAGGGGGGATTGGGGGGTACAGTGCAGGGGAAAGAATAGTAGACATAATAGCAAC
AGACATACAAACTAAAGAATTACAAAAACAAATTACAAAAATTCAAAATTTTCGGGTTTATTACAGGGAC
AGCAGAGATCCACTTTGGCGCCGGCTCGAGGCCTGCAGGTGCAAAGATGGATAAAGTTTTAAACAGAGAG
GAATCTTTGCAGCTAATGGACCTTCTAGGTCTTGAAAGGAGTGGGAATTGGCTCCGGTGCCCGTCAGTGG
GCAGAGCGCACATCGCCCACAGTCCCCGAGAAGTTGGGGGGAGGGGTCGGCAATTGAACCGGTGCCTAGA
GAAGGTGGCGCGGGGTAAACTGGGAAAGTGATGTCGTGTACTGGCTCCGCCTTTTTCCCGAGGGTGGGGG
AGAACCGTATATAAGTGCAGTAGTCGCCGTGAACGTTCTTTTTCGCAACGGGTTTGCCGCCAGAACACAG
GTAAGTGCCGTGTGTGGTTCCCGCGGGCCTGGCCTCTTTACGGGTTATGGCCCTTGCGTGCCTTGAATTA
CTTCCACCTGGCTGCAGTACGTGATTCTTGATCCCGAGCTTCGGGTTGGAAGTGGGTGGGAGAGTTCGAG
GCCTTGCGCTTAAGGAGCCCCTTCGCCTCGTGCTTGAGTTGAGGCCTGGCCTGGGCGCTGGGGCCGCCGC
GTGCGAATCTGGTGGCACCTTCGCGCCTGTCTCGCTGCTTTCGATAAGTCTCTAGCCATTTAAAATTTTT
GATGACCTGCTGCGACGCTTTTTTTCTGGCAAGATAGTCTTGTAAATGCGGGCCAAGATCTGCACACTGG
TATTTCGGTTTTTGGGGCCGCGGGCGGCGACGGGGCCCGTGCGTCCCAGCGCACATGTTCGGCGAGGCGG
GGCCTGCGAGCGCGGCCACCGAGAATCGGACGGGGGTAGTCTCAAGCTGGCCGGCCTGCTCTGGTGCCTG
GCCTCGCGCCGCCGTGTATCGCCCCGCCCTGGGCGGCAAGGCTGGCCCGGTCGGCACCAGTTGCGTGAGC
GGAAAGATGGCCGCTTCCCGGCCCTGCTGCAGGGAGCTCAAAATGGAGGACGCGGCGCTCGGGAGAGCGG
GCGGGTGAGTCACCCACACAAAGGAAAAGGGCCTTTCCGTCCTCAGCCGTCGCTTCATGTGACTCCACGG
AGTACCGGGCGCCGTCCAGGCACCTCGATTAGTTCTCGAGCTTTTGGAGTACGTCGTCTTTAGGTTGGGG
GGAGGGGTTTTATGCGATGGAGTTTCCCCACACTGAGTGGGTGGAGACTGAAGTTAGGCCAGCTTGGCAC
TTGATGTAATTCTCCTTGGAATTTGCCCTTTTTGAGTTTGGATCTTGGTTCATTCTCAAGCCTCAGACAG
TGGTTCAAAGTTTTTTTCTTCCATTTCAGGTGTCGTGAGGCTAGCACCGCCACCATGGCCACAGCTGCCT
CGAATCCCTACAGCATTCTCAGTTCCACCTCCCTAGTCCATGCGGACTCTGCGGGCATGCAGCAGGGGAG
TCCTTTCCGCAACCCTCAGAAACTTCTCCAAAGTGATTACTTGCAGGGAGTTCCCAGCAATGGGCATCCC
CTCGGGCATCACTGGGTGACCAGTCTGAGCGACGGGGGCCCATGGTCCTCCACACTGGCCACCAGCCCCC
TGGACCAGCAGGACGTGAAGCCCGGGCGCGAAGACCTGCAACTGGGTGCGATCATCCATCACCGCTCGCC
ACACGTAGCCCACCACTCACCGCACACTAACCACCCCAACGCCTGGGGGGCCAGCCCGGCACCGAACCCG
TCTATCACGTCAAGCGGCCAACCCCTCAACGTGTACTCGCAGCCTGGCTTCACCGTGAGCGGCATGCTGG
AACACGGGGGACTCACCCCACCTCCAGCTGCCGCCTCTGCACAGAGCCTGCACCCGGTGCTCCGAGAGCC
CCCGGATCACGGCGAACTGGGCTCGCACCATTGCCAGGATCACTCCGACGAGGAGACGCCAACCTCTGAT
GAGTTGGAACAGTTCGCCAAACAATTCAAACAAAGAAGAATCAAGTTGGGCTTCACGCAGGCCGACGTGG
GGTTGGCGCTGGGCACACTGTATGGTAACGTGTTCTCGCAGACCACCATCTGCAGGTTCGAGGCCTTGCA
GCTGAGCTTCAAAAATATGTGCAAGCTGAAGCCCCTGCTGAACAAGTGGCTGGAGGAGGCGGATTCGTCC
ACAGGGAGCCCGACCAGCATTGACAAGATCGCTGCACAGGGCCGCAAGCGCAAGAAGCGGACCTCCATCG
AGGTGAGTGTCAAGGGCGTACTGGAGACGCATTTCCTCAAGTGTCCCAAGCCTGCCGCGCAGGAGATCTC
CTCGCTGGCAGACAGCCTCCAGTTGGAGAAGGAAGTGGTGCGTGTCTGGTTCTGTAATCGAAGACAAAAA
GAGAAAAGAATGACTCCGCCAGGGGATCAGCAGCCGCATGAGGTTTATTCGCACACCGTGAAAACAGACA
CATCTTGCCATGATCTCTAGTAATGAACTAGTCCGTAACTTGAAAGTATTTCGATTTCTTGGCTTTATAT
ATCTTGTGGAAAGGACGAAACGCTTTACTTACTGGAGATTCAACGCGTTAAGTCGACAATCAACCTCTGG
ATTACAAAATTTGTGAAAGATTGACTGGTATTCTTAACTATGTTGCTCCTTTTACGCTATGTGGATACGC
TGCTTTAATGCCTTTGTATCATGCTATTGCTTCCCGTATGGCTTTCATTTTCTCCTCCTTGTATAAATCC
TGGTTGCTGTCTCTTTATGAGGAGTTGTGGCCCGTTGTCAGGCAACGTGGCGTGGTGTGCACTGTGTTTG
CTGACGCAACCCCCACTGGTTGGGGCATTGCCACCACCTGTCAGCTCCTTTCCGGGACTTTCGCTTTCCC
CCTCCCTATTGCCACGGCGGAACTCATCGCCGCCTGCCTTGCCCGCTGCTGGACAGGGGCTCGGCTGTTG
GGCACTGACAATTCCGTGGTGTTGTCGGGGAAATCATCGTCCTTTCCTTGGCTGCTCGCCTGTGTTGCCA
CCTGGATTCTGCGCGGGACGTCCTTCTGCTACGTCCCTTCGGCCCTCAATCCAGCGGACCTTCCTTCCCG
CGGCCTGCTGCCGGCTCTGCGGCCTCTTCCGCGTCTTCGCCTTCGCCCTCAGACGAGTCGGATCTCCCTT
TGGGCCGCCTCCCCGCGTCGACTTTAAGACCAATGACTTACAAGGCAGCTGTAGATCTTAGCCACTTTTT
AAAAGAAAAGGGGGGACTGGAAGGGCTAATTCACTCCCAACGAAGACAAGATCTGCTTTTTGCTTGTACT
GGGTCTCTCTGGTTAGACCAGATCTGAGCCTGGGAGCTCTCTGGCTAACTAGGGAACCCACTGCTTAAGC
CTCAATAAAGCTTGCCTTGAGTGCTTCAAGTAGTGTGTGCCCGTCTGTTGTGTGACTCTGGTAACTAGAG
ATCCCTCAGACCCTTTTAGTCAGTGTGGAAAATCTCTAGCAGTACGTATAGTAGTTCATGTCATCTTATT
ATTCAGTATTTATAACTTGCAAAGAAATGAATATCAGAGAGTGAGAGGAACTTGTTTATTGCAGCTTATA
ATGGTTACAAATAAAGCAATAGCATCACAAATTTCACAAATAAAGCATTTTTTTCACTGCATTCTAGTTG
TGGTTTGTCCAAACTCATCAATGTATCTTATCATGTCTGGCTCTAGCTATCCCGCCCCTAACTCCGCCCA
TCCCGCCCCTAACTCCGCCCAGTTCCGCCCATTCTCCGCCCCATGGCTGACTAATTTTTTTTATTTATGC
AGAGGCCGAGGCCGCCTCGGCCTCTGAGCTATTCCAGAAGTAGTGAGGAGGCTTTTTTGGAGGCCTAGGG
ACGTACCCAATTCGCCCTATAGTGAGTCGTATTACGCGCGCTCACTGGCCGTCGTTTTACAACGTCGTGA
CTGGGAAAACCCTGGCGTTACCCAACTTAATCGCCTTGCAGCACATCCCCCTTTCGCCAGCTGGCGTAAT
AGCGAAGAGGCCCGCACCGATCGCCCTTCCCAACAGTTGCGCAGCCTGAATGGCGAATGGG
[124 nt withheld, positions 6782-6905]
C
[91 nt withheld, positions 6907-6997]
A
[49 nt withheld, positions 6999-7047]
CCTTTGACGTTGGAGTCCACGTTCTTT
[37 nt withheld, positions 7075-7111]
ACCCTATCTCGGTCTATTCTTTTGATTTATAAGGGATTTTGCCGATTTCGGCCTATTGGTTAAAAAATGA
GCTGATTTAACAAAAATTTAACGCGAATTTTAACAAAATATTAACGCTTACAATTTAGGTGGCACTTTTC
GGGGAAATGTGCGCGGAACCCCTATTTGTTTATTTTTCTAAATACATTCAAATATGTATCCGCTCATGAG
ACAATAACCCTGATAAATGCTTCAATAATATTGAAAAAGGAAGAGTATGAGTATTCAACATTTCCGTGTC
GCCCTTATTCCCTTTTTTGCGGCATTTTGCCTTCCTGTTTTTGCTCACCCAGAAACGCTGGTGAAAGTAA
AAGATGCTGAAGATCAGTTGGGTGCACGAGTGGGTTACATCGAACTGGATCTCAACAGCGGTAAGATCCT
TGAGAGTTTTCGCCCCGAAGAACGTTTTCCAATGATGAGCACTTTTAAAGTTCTGCTATGTGGCGCGGTA
TTATCCCGTATTGACGCCGGGCAAGAGCAACTCGGTCGCCGCATACACTATTCTCAGAATGACTTGGTTG
AGTACTCACCAGTCACAGAAAAGCATCTTACGGATGGCATGACAGTAAGAGAATTATGCAGTGCTGCCAT
AACCATGAGTGATAACACTGCGGCCAACTTACTTCTGACAACGATCGGAGGACCGAAGGAGCTAACCGCT
TTTTTGCACAACATGGGGGATCATGTAACTCGCCTTGATCGTTGGGAACCGGAGCTGAATGAAGCCATAC
CAAACGACGAGCGTGACACCACGATGCCTGTAGCAATGGCAACAACGTTGCGCAAACTATTAACTGGCGA
ACTACTTACTCTAGCTTCCCGGCAACAATTAATAGACTGGATGGAGGCGGATAAAGTTGCAGGACCACTT
CTGCGCTCGGCCCTTCCGGCTGGCTGGTTTATTGCTGATAAATCTGGAGCCGGTGAGCGTGGGTCTCGCG
GTATCATTGCAGCACTGGGGCCAGATGGTAAGCCCTCCCGTATCGTAGTTATCTACACGACGGGGAGTCA
GGCAACTATGGATGAACGAAATAGACAGATCGCTGAGATAGGTGCCTCACTGATTAAGCATTGGTAACTG
TCAGACCAAGTTTACTCATATATACTTTAGATTGATTTAAAACTTCATTTTTAATTTAAAAGGATCTAGG
TGAAGATCCTTTTTGATAATCTCATGACCAAAATCCCTTAACGTGAGTTTTCGTTCCACTGAGCGTCAGA
CCCCGTAGAAAAGATCAAAGGATCTTCTTGAGATCCTTTTTTTCTGCGCGTAATCTGCTGCTTGCAAACA
AAAAAACCACCGCTACCAGCGGTGGTTTGTTTGCCGGATCAAGAGCTACCAACTCTTTTTCCGAAGGTAA
CTGGCTTCAGCAGAGCGCAGATACCAAATACTGTTCTTCTAGTGTAGCCGTAGTTAGGCCACCACTTCAA
GAACTCTGTAGCACCGCCTACATACCTCGCTCTGCTAATCCTGTTACCAGTGGCTGCTGCCAGTGGCGAT
AAGTCGTGTCTTACCGGGTTGGACTCAAGACGATAGTTACCGGATAAGGCGCAGCGGTCGGGCTGAACGG
GGGGTTCGTGCACACAGCCCAGCTTGGAGCGAACGACCTACACCGAACTGAGATACCTACAGCGTGAGCT
ATGAGAAAGCGCCACGCTTCCCGAAGGGAGAAAGGCGGACAGGTATCCGGTAAGCGGCAGGGTCGGAACA
GGAGAGCGCACGAGGGAGCTTCCAGGGGGAAACGCCTGGTATCTTTATAGTCCTGTCGGGTTTCGCCACC
TCTGACTTGAGCGTCGATTTTTGTGATGCTCGTCAGGGGGGCGGAGCCTATGGAAAAACGCCAGCAACGC
GGCCTTTTTACGGTTCCTGGCCTTTTGCTGGCCTTTTGCTCACATGTTCTTTCCTGCGTTATCCCCTGAT
TCTGTGGATAACCGTATTACCGCCTTTGAGTGAGCTGATACCGCTCGCCGCAGCCGAACGACCGAGCGCA
GCGAGTCAGTGAGCGAGGAAGCGGAAGAGCGCCCAATACGCAAACCGCCTCTCCCCGCGCGTTGGCCGAT
TCATTAATGCAGCTGGCACGACAGGTTTCCCGACTGGAAAGCGGGCAGTGAGCGCAACGCAATTAATGTG
AGTTAGCTCACTCATTAGGCACCCCAGGCTTTACACTTTATGCTTCCGGCTCGTATGTTGTGTGGAATTG
TGAGCGGATAACAATTTCACACAGGAAACAGCTATGACCATGATTACGCCAAGCGCGCAATTAACCCTCA
CTAAAGGGAACAAAAGCTGGAGCTGCAAGC
