>Addgene plasmid #144172 | TFORF1339 | depositor partial sequence | sequence record 284631 | Insert
ACCGCCACCATGGCCACAGCTGCCTCGAATCCCTACAGCATTCTCAGTTCCACCTCCCTAGTCCATGCGG
ACTCTGCGGGCATGCAGCAGGGGAGTCCTTTCCGCAACCCTCAGAAACTTCTCCAAAGTGATTACTTGCA
GGGAGTTCCCAGCAATGGGCATCCCCTCGGGCATCACTGGGTGACCAGTCTGAGCGACGGGGGCCCATGG
TCCTCCACACTGGCCACCAGCCCCCTGGACCAGCAGGACGTGAAGCCCGGGCGCGAAGACCTGCAACTGG
GTGCGATCATCCATCACCGCTCGCCACACGTAGCCCACCACTCACCGCACACTAACCACCCCAACGCCTG
GGGGGCCAGCCCGGCACCGAACCCGTCTATCACGTCAAGCGGCCAACCCCTCAACGTGTACTCGCAGCCT
GGCTTCACCGTGAGCGGCATGCTGGAACACGGGGGACTCACCCCACCTCCAGCTGCCGCCTCTGCACAGA
GCCTGCACCCGGTGCTCCGAGAGCCCCCGGATCACGGCGAACTGGGCTCGCACCATTGCCAGGATCACTC
CGACGAGGAGACGCCAACCTCTGATGAGTTGGAACAGTTCGCCAAACAATTCAAACAAAGAAGAATCAAG
TTGGGCTTCACGCAGGCCGACGTGGGGTTGGCGCTGGGCACACTGTATGGTAACGTGTTCTCGCAGACCA
CCATCTGCAGGTTCGAGGCCTTGCAGCTGAGCTTCAAAAATATGTGCAAGCTGAAGCCCCTGCTGAACAA
GTGGCTGGAGGAGGCGGATTCGTCCACAGGGAGCCCGACCAGCATTGACAAGATCGCTGCACAGGGCCGC
AAGCGCAAGAAGCGGACCTCCATCGAGGTGAGTGTCAAGGGCGTACTGGAGACGCATTTCCTCAAGTGTC
CCAAGCCTGCCGCGCAGGAGATCTCCTCGCTGGCAGACAGCCTCCAGTTGGAGAAGGAAGTGGTGCGTGT
CTGGTTCTGTAATCGAAGACAAAAAGAGAAAAGAATGACTCCGCCAGGGGATCAGCAGCCGCATGAGGTT
TATTCGCACACCGTGAAAACAGACACATCTTGCCATGATCTCTAGTAATGAACTAGTCCGTAACTTGAAA
GTATTTCGATTTCTTGGCTTTATATATCTTGTGGAAAGGACGAAACGCTTTACTTACTGGAGATTCA
