>Addgene plasmid #144172 | TFORF1339 | depositor partial sequence | sequence record 284632 | Barcode
AACGCTTTACTTACTGGAGATTCA
